>Addgene plasmid #227932 | pTW357bN | addgene full sequence | sequence record 454421 | Addgene NGS Result
GCCTACATACCTCGCTCTGCTAATCCTGTTACCAGTGGCTGCTGCCAGTGGCGATAAGTCGTGTCTTACC
GGGTTGGACTCAAGACGATAGTTACCGGATAAGGCGCAGCGGTCGGGCTGAACGGGGGGTTCGTGCACAC
AGCCCAGCTTGGAGCGAACGACCTACACCGAACTGAGATACCTACAGCGTGAGCTATGAGAAAGCGCCAC
GCTTCCCGAAGGGAGAAAGGCGGACAGGTATCCGGTAAGCGGCAGGGTCGGAACAGGAGAGCGCACGAGG
GAGCTTCCAGGGGGAAACGCCTGGTATCTTTATAGTCCTGTCGGGTTTCGCCACCTCTGACTTGAGCGTC
GATTTTTGTGATGCTCGTCAGGGGGGCGGAGCCTATGGAAAAACGCCAGCAACGCGGCCTTTTTACGGTT
CCTGGCCTTTTGCTGGCCTTTTGCTCACATGTTCTTTCCTGCGTTATCCCCTGATTCTGTGGATAACCGT
ATTACAGCCTTTGAGTGAGCTGATACCGCTCGCCGCAGCCGAACGACCGAGCGCAGCGAGTCAGTGAGCG
AGGAAGCGGAAGAGCGCCTGATGCGGTATTTTCTCCTTACGCATCTGTGCGGTATTTCACACCGCATATG
GTGCACTCTCAGTACAATCTGCTCTGATGCCGCATAGTTAAGCCAGTATACACTCCGCTATCGCTACGTG
ACTGGGTCATGGCTGCGCCCCGACACCCGCCAACACCCGCTGACGCGCCCTGACGGGCTTGTCTTCTCCC
GGCATCCGCTTACAGACAAGCTGTGACCGTCTCCGGGAGCTGCATGTGTCAGAGGTTTTCACCGTCATCA
CCGAAACGCGCGAGGCAGCTGCGGTAAAGCTCATCAGCGTGGTCGTGAAGCGATTCACAGATGTCTGCCT
GTTCATCCGCGTCCAGCTCGTTGAGTTTCTCCAGAAGCGTTAATGTCTGGCTTCTGATAAAGCGGGCCAT
GTTAAGGGCGGTTTTTTCCTGTTTGGTCACTGATGCCTCCGTGTAAGGGGGATTTCTGTTCATGGGGGTA
ATGATACCGATGAAACGAGAGAGGATGCTCACGATACGGGTTACTGATGATGAACAAGAGGACATCCGGT
CAAATAAAACGAAAGGCTCAGTCGAAAGACTGGGCCTTTCGTTTTGCTGAGGAGACTTAGGGACCCTACT
AATACGTCTCACTATAGGGAGAAAGACCTGCAGGTGCAGTAAAAAAGGAAAAAAA
[65 nt withheld, positions 1246-1310]
CATCACCATCACCATCA
[33 nt withheld, positions 1328-1360]
C
[98 nt withheld, positions 1362-1459]
A
[305 nt withheld, positions 1461-1765]
G
[176 nt withheld, positions 1767-1942]
CCAATCGTCTGACCTGCCTCAACCTCCTGTC
[82 nt withheld, positions 1974-2055]
GCTCTGAGGGAGGCGGTTCCGGTGGTGGCTC
[36 nt withheld, positions 2087-2122]
A
[35 nt withheld, positions 2124-2158]
CCTCCCTCAATCGGTTGAATGTCGCCCTTTTGTCTTTGGCGCTGGTAAACCTTACGAGTTCAGTATCGAC
TGCGATAAGATCAACCTGTTCCGC
[50 nt withheld, positions 2253-2302]
T
[36 nt withheld, positions 2304-2339]
ACGGAGCCAATGTACGCAAAAAACCCCGCTTCAGCGGGGTTTTTTCGCCAAAAAAAACCCCGCCCTGTCA
GGGGCGGGGTTTTTTTTTAGGGCCCTACTGACTGTTACGCGAACGCGAAGTCCGACTCTAAGATGTCACG
GAGGTTCAAGTTACCTTTAGCCGGAAGTGCTGGCATTTTGTCCAATTGAGACTCGTGCAACTGGTCAGCG
AACTGGTCGTAGAAATCAGCCAGTACATCACAAGACTCATATGTGTCAACCATAGTTTCGCGCACTGCTT
TGAACAGGTTCGCAGCGTCAGCCGGAATGGTACCGAAGGAGTCGTGAATCAGTGCAAAAGATTCGATTCC
GTACTTCTCGTGTGCCCACACTACAGTCTTACGAAGGTGGCTACCATCTTGGCTGTGTACAAAGTTAGGA
GCGATACCAGACTCCTGTTTGTGTGCATCAATCTCGCTATCTTTGTTGGTGTTAATGGTAGGCTGTAAGC
GGAACTGACCGAGGAACATCAGGTTCAAGCGCGTCTGAATAGGCTTCTTGTATTCCTGCCACACAGGGAA
ACCATCAGGAGTTACCCAATGCACAGCGCAACGCTTGCGAAGAATCTCTCCAGTCTTCTTATCTTTGACC
TCAGCAGCCAGCAGCTTAGCAGCAGACTTAAGCCAGTTCATTGCTTCAACCGCAGCTACCACCGTCACGC
TCACAGATTCCCAAATCAGCTTAGCCATGTATCCAGCAGCCTGATTCGGCTGAGTGAACATCAGACCCTT
GCCGGAATCAATAGCTGGCTGAATGGTATCTTCCAGCACTTGTTGACGGAAGCCGAACTCTTTGGACCCG
TAAGCCAGCGTCATGACTGAACTCTTAGTCACACTGCGAGTAACACCGTAAGCCAGCCATTGACCAGCCA
GTGCCTTAGTGCCCAGCTTGACTTTCTCAGAGATTTCACCAGTGTTCTCATCGGTCACGGTAACTACTTC
GTTATCGGTCCCATTGATTGCGTCTGCTTGTAGAATCTCGTTGACTTTCTTAGCAACAATCCCGTAGATG
TCCTGAACGGTTTCACTAGGAAGCAAGTTAACCGCGCGACCACCTACCTCATCTCGGAGCATCGCGGAGA
AGTGCTGGATGCCAGAGCAAGACCCGTCAAACGCCAGCGGAAGGGAGCAGTTATAGCTCAGGCCGTGGTG
CTGTACCCCAGCGTACTCAAAGCAGAACGCAAGGAAGCAGAACGGAGAATCTTGCTCAGCCCACCAAGTG
TTCTCCAGTGGAGACTTAGCGCAAGCCATGATGTTCTCGTGGTTTTCCTCAATGAACTTGATGCGCTCAG
GGAACGGAACCTTATCGACACCCGCACAGTTTGCACCGTGGATTTTCAGCCAGTAGTAACCTTCCTTACC
GATTGGTTTACCTTTCGCCAGCGTAAGCAGTCCTTTGGTCATATCGTTACCTTGCGGGTTGAACATTGAC
ACAGCGTAAACACGACCGCGCCAGTCCATGTTGTAAGGGAACCAGATGGCCTTATGGTTAGCAAACTTAT
TGGCTTGCTCAAGCATGAACTCAAGGCTGATACGGCGAGACTTGCGAGCCTTGTCCTTGCGGTACACAGC
AGCGGCAGCACGTTTCCACGCGGTGAGAGCCTCAGGATTCATGTCGATGTCTTCCGGTTTCATCGGGAGT
TCTTCACGCTCAATCGCAGGGATGTCCTCGACCGGACAATGCTTCCACTTGGTGATTACGTTGGCGACCG
CTAGGACTTTCTTGTTGATTTTCCATGCGGTGTTTTGCGCAATGTTAATCGCTTTGTACACCTCAGGCAT
GTAAACGTCTTCGTAGCGCATCAGTGCTTTCTTACTGTGAGTACGCACCAGCGCCAGAGGACGACGACCG
TTAGCCCAATAGCCACCACCAGTAATGCCAGTCCACGGCTTAGGAGGAACTACGCAAGGTTGGAACATCG
GAGAGATGCCAGCCAGCGCACCTGCACGGGTTGCGATAGCCTCAGCGTATTCAGGTGCGAGTTCGATAGT
CTCAGAGTCTTGACCTACTACGCCAGCATTTTGGCGGTGTAAGCTAACCATTCCGGTTGACTCAATGAGC
ATCTCGATGCAGCGTACTCCTACATGAATAGAGTCTTCCTTATGCCACGAAGACCACGCCTCGCCACCGA
GTAGACCCTTAGAGAGCATGTCAGCCTCGACAACTTGCATAAATGCTTTCATTTTTTTTTCCTCCTTACT
CTAGTAAAAGTTAAACAAAATTATTTGTAGAGGGAAACCGTTGTGGTCTCCCTGAATATAGATACCGAGC
CTTATGCATGCCCGTAAAGTTATCCAGCAACCACTCATAGACCTAGGGCAGCAGATAGGGACGACGTGGT
GTTAGCTGTGCTCTAGAATCCTCAGCGAGTTTGTAGAAACGCAAAAAGGCCATCCGTCAGGATGGCCTTC
TGCTTAATTTGATGCCTGGCAGTTTATGGCGGGCGTCCTGCCCGCCACCCTCCGGGCCGTTGCTTCGCAA
CGTTCAAATCCGCTCCCGGCGGATTTGTCCTACTCAGGAGAGCGTTCACCGACAAACAACAGATAAAACG
AAAGGCCCAGTCTTTCGACTGAGCCTTTCGTTTTATTTGATGCCTGGCAGTTCCCTACTCTCGCATGGGG
AGACCCCACACTACCATCGGCGCTACGGCGTTTCACTTCTGAGTTCGGCATGGGGTCAGGTGGGACCACC
GCGCTACTGCCGCCAGGCAAATTCTGTTTTATCAGACCGCTTCTGCGTTCTGATTTAATCTGTATCAGGC
TGAAAATCTTCTCTCATCCGCCAAAACAGCCATGCCCATGGCGTTTATTTGCCGACTACCTTGGTGATCT
CGCCTTTCACGTAGTGGACAAATTCTTCCAACTGATCTGCGCGCGAGGCCAAGCGATCTTCTTCTTGTCC
AAGATAAGCCTGTCTAGCTTCAAGTATGACGGGCTGATACTGGGACGGCAGGCGCTCCATTGCCCAGTCG
GCAGCGACATCCTTCGGCGCGATTTTGCCGGTTACTGCGCTGTACCAAATGCGGGACAACGTAAGCACTA
CATTTCGCTCATCTCCAGCCCAGTCGGGCGGCGAGTTCCATAGCGTTAAGGTTTCATTTAGCGCCTCAAA
TAGATCCTGTTCAGGAACCGGATCAAAGAGTTCCTCCGCCGCTGGACCTACCAAGGCAACGCTATGTTCT
CTTGCTTTTGTCAGCAAGATAGCCAGATCAATGTCGATCGTGGCTGGCTCGAAGATACCTGCAAGAATGT
CATTGCGCTGCCATTCTCCAAATTGCAGTTCGCGCTTAGCTGGATAACGCCACGGAATGATGTCGTCGTG
CACAACAATGGTGACTTCTACAGCGCGGAGAATCTCGCTCTCTCCAGGGGAAGCCGAAGTTTCCAAAAGG
TCGTTGATCAAAGCTCGCCGCGTTGTTTCATCAAGCCTTACGGTCACCGTAACCAGCAAATCAATATCAC
TGTGTGGCTTCAGGCCGCCATCCACTGCGGAGCCGTACAAATGTACGGCCAGCAACGTCGGTTCGAGATG
GCGCTCGATGACGCCAACTACCTCTGATAGTTGAGTCGATACTTCGGCGATCACCGCTTCCCTCATACTC
TTCCTTTTTCAATATTATTGAATCATTTATCAGGGTTATTGTCTCATGAGCGGATACATATTTGAATGTA
TTTAGAAAAATAGGCCAAATAGGCCGTTGAGATCCTTTTTTTCTGCGCGTAATCTGCTGCTTGCAAACAA
AAAAACCACCGCTACCAGCGGTGGTTTGTTTGCCGGATCAAGAGCTACCACCTCTTTTTCCGAAGGTAAC
TGGCTTCAGCAGAGCGCAGATACCAAATACTGTCCTTCTAGTGTAGCCGTAGTTAGGCCACCACTTCAAG
AACTCTGTAGCACC
Features (pLannotate 1.2.2; 14 found; start..end, strand, type, name):
    577..717     -  misc_feature   bom: basis of mobility region from pBR322
    819..1010    -  CDS            rop: Rop protein, which maintains plasmids at low copy number; rop
   1051..1107    +  CDS            mbeC (fragment): MBEC_ECOLX - Experimental evidence at protein level: Swiss-Prot protein existence level 1. Required for efficient mobilization of ColE1 plasmid and is thus essential to promote the specific transfer of the plasmid during conjugation. Probably functions by inducing DNA bending, helping the MbeA relaxase to melt the DNA around the nic site and cleave the phosphodiester bond. Binds specifically double-stranded DNA (dsDNA) containing the ColE1 oriT but does not recognize the inverted repeat (IR). From Escherichia coli.
   1121..1165    +  terminator     rrnB T1 terminator: transcription terminator T1 from the E. coli rrnB gene
   1246..1310    +  CDS            M13 gene III (fragment) (sequence withheld): pIII; III; minor coat protein
   1311..1328    +  CDS            7xHis (fragment) (sequence partly withheld): 6xHis affinity tag
   1328..2087    +  CDS            M13 gene III (fragment) (sequence partly withheld): pIII; III; minor coat protein
   2447..4558    -  CDS            RPOL_BPT7 (fragment): Experimental evidence at protein level: Swiss-Prot protein existence level 1. Highly processive DNA-dependent RNA polymerase that catalyzes the transcription of class II and class III viral genes. Recognizes a specific promoter sequence and enters first into an 'abortive phase' where very short transcripts are synthesized and released before proceeding to the processive transcription of long RNA chains. Unwinds the double-stranded DNA to expose the coding strand for templating. Participates in the initiation of viral DNA replication presumably by making primers accessible to the DNA polymerase
   4763..4790    -  terminator     rrnB T2 terminator: transcription terminator T2 from the E. coli rrnB gene
   4882..4968    -  terminator     rrnB T1 terminator: Escherichia coli rrnB; transcription terminator T1 from the E. coli rrnB gene
   4970..5085    -  ncRNA          5S rRNA: Accession: RF00001 - 5S ribosomal RNA
   5184..5975    -  CDS            SmR: aminoglycoside adenylyltransferase (Murphy, 1985); aadA; confers resistance to spectinomycin and streptomycin
   5976..6061    -  promoter       AmpR promoter (fragment): bla
   6076..391     +  rep_origin     ori (across the origin): high-copy-number ColE1/pMB1/pBR322/pUC origin of replication
