[The description below was written by a language model from this plasmid's Addgene catalogue record and pLannotate feature annotations shown in this document.]
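Description:
pTW357bN is a bacterial expression plasmid, 6,273 nt in the sequenced record, described as an accessory plasmid for negative selection. The associated work concerns continuous selection for cyclic peptide inhibitors of protein aggregation. No named backbone is recorded. The feature table shows a ColE1/pMB1-family origin together with the pBR322 bom region, a rop gene and a short mbeC fragment. The catalogue lists the plasmid as high copy, although rop is normally associated with copy-number reduction. Selection is by spectinomycin, through an aadA (SmR) aminoglycoside adenylyltransferase gene expressed from a fragment of the bla (AmpR) promoter.

The payload consists of two divergently oriented cassettes. The first is gIII-neg, derived from filamentous phage gene III. It is annotated as two pIII fragments interrupted by a short His tag and preceded by an rrnB T1 terminator that insulates it from upstream transcription. Wild-type pIII is the minor coat protein needed for phage infectivity, and negative-selection variants of this kind generally act as dominant-negative forms that reduce the infectivity of progeny phage when expressed. This penalises phage that trigger expression of the cassette.

The second insert, T7c, is carried on the opposite strand. It is annotated as a partial T7 RNA polymerase coding sequence and carries the R632S mutation. It is followed by rrnB T1/T2 terminators and a 5S rRNA segment. The name and the partial match suggest a C-terminal polymerase fragment of a split T7 RNA polymerase system, but the record does not say so. No promoters driving gIII-neg or T7c are annotated, so the regulatory logic linking the two cassettes cannot be determined from the record.
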