Addgene plasmid #227932: pTW357bN
Purpose: Accessory plasmid for negative selection
Depositing lab: Tina Wang. Depositing organization: University of Wisconsin, Madison. Publication: Rapid discovery of cyclic peptide protein aggregation inhibitors by continuous selection. Yang L, Zhang J, Andon JS, Li L, Wang T. Nat Chem Biol. 2025 Jan 13. doi: 10.1038/s41589-024-01823-x. PubMed 39806068.
Backbone
  Vector backbone: n/a
  Vector type: Bacterial Expression
Growth in bacteria
  Bacterial resistance: Spectinomycin, 50 μg/mL
  Growth temperature: 37°C
  Growth strain: DH5alpha
  Copy number: High Copy
Gene/Insert 1
  Gene/Insert name: gIII-neg
  Species: Escherichia phage fd
  Cloning method: Other
Gene/Insert 2
  Gene/Insert name: T7c
  Species: E. coli
  Mutation: R632S
Terms and licenses: Academic/Nonprofit Terms; Industry Terms: Not Available to Industry
How to cite: pTW357bN was a gift from Tina Wang (Addgene plasmid # 227932 ; http://n2t.net/addgene:227932 ; RRID:Addgene_227932)
